Addgene plasmid #57551: mGeos2-VEL-MannII-N-10
Purpose: Localization: Mannosidase/Golgi, Excitation: 503 / 569, Emission: 514 / 581
Depositing lab: Michael Davidson. Depositing organization: Florida State University, Tallahassee.
Backbone
  Vector backbone: mGeos2-VEL-N1
  Backbone size w/o insert (bp): 4750
  Vector type: Mammalian Expression
  Selectable markers: Neomycin (select with G418)
Growth in bacteria
  Bacterial resistance: Kanamycin, 50 μg/mL
  Growth temperature: 37°C
  Growth strain: DH5alpha
  Copy number: High Copy
Gene/Insert
  Gene/Insert name: MannII (alt name: NM_008549.2)
  Species: M. musculus (mouse)
  Mutation: aa 1-112 of MannII
  Promoter: CMV
  Tag / fusion protein: mGeos2-VEL (C terminal on backbone)
  Cloning method: Unknown
  Sequencing primers: 5′ CMV-F; 3′ SV40pA-R
Terms and licenses: Academic/Nonprofit Terms; Industry Terms
Depositor comments: . Excitation = 503 / 569; Emission = 514 / 581
How to cite: mGeos2-VEL-MannII-N-10 was a gift from Michael Davidson (Addgene plasmid # 57551 ; http://n2t.net/addgene:57551 ; RRID:Addgene_57551)
