[The description below was written by a language model from this plasmid's Addgene catalogue record.]
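Description:
mGeos2-VEL-MannII-N-10 is a mammalian expression plasmid built on the mGeos2-VEL-N1 backbone (about 4.75 kb without the insert), an N1-style fusion vector in which a gene of interest is placed upstream of the fluorescent protein coding sequence. It is maintained as a high-copy plasmid in E. coli under kanamycin selection, and it carries a neomycin resistance marker so that transfected mammalian cells can be selected with G418. The record gives no feature table, so the origin of replication and the promoters driving the resistance marker are not stated. The listed 3′ sequencing primer suggests an SV40 polyadenylation signal downstream of the fusion cassette.

The insert is a fragment of mouse mannosidase II (MannII) encoding amino acids 1-112, expressed from the CMV promoter and fused at its C terminus to mGeos2-VEL. The N-terminal region of mannosidase II is commonly used as a Golgi targeting sequence, and the record accordingly lists the intended localization as mannosidase/Golgi. The "N-10" in the name probably refers to the N-terminal placement of the targeting sequence and a linker between the two parts, though the record does not say so. Two excitation/emission pairs are recorded for the tag, 503/514 nm and 569/581 nm, indicating a green and a red-shifted state, as expected for a protein that changes its spectral state on illumination; the mechanism is not described. The construct is suited to labelling the Golgi apparatus in live or fixed mammalian cells by fluorescence microscopy, including imaging approaches that exploit the tag's two spectral states.
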