>Addgene plasmid #57551 | mGeos2-VEL-MannII-N-10 | depositor partial sequence | sequence record 88697 | insert sequence
GAGGGCTAGTGACGTCAGATCCGCTAGCGCCACCATGAAGTTAAGTCGCCAGTTCACCGTGTTTGGCAGC
GCGATCTTCTGCGTCGTAATCTTCTCACTCTACCTGATGCTGGACAGGGGTCACTTGGACTACCCTCGGG
GCCCGCGCCAGGAGGGCTCCTTTCCGCAGGGCCAGCTTTCAATATTGCAAGAAAAGATTGACCATTTGGA
GCGTTTGCTCGCTGAGAACAACGAGATCATCTCAAATATCAGAGACTCAGTCATCAACCTGAGCGAGTCT
GTGGAGGACGGCCCGCGGGGGTCACCAGGCAACGCCAGCCAAGGCTCCATCCACCTCCACTCGCCACAGT
TGGCCCTGCAGGCTGACCCCAGCTCCGGATCGGATCCACCGGTCGCCACCATGAGTGCGATTAAGCCAGA
CATGAAGATCAAACTCCGTATGGAAGGCAACGTAAACGGGCACCACTTTGTGATCGACGGAGATGGTACA
GGCAAGCCTTTTGAGGGAAAACAGAGTATGGATCTTGAAGTCAAAGAGGGCGGACCTCTGCCTTTTGCCT
TTGATATCCTGACCACTGCATTCCTGTACGGCAACAGGGTATTCGCCAAATATCCAGACAACATACAAGA
CTATTTTAAGCAGTCGTTTCCTAAGGGGTATTCGTGGGAACGAAGCTTGACTTTCGAAGACGGGGGCATT
TGCAACGCCAGAAACGACATAACAATGGAAGGGGACACTTTCTATAATAAAGTTCGATTTTATGGTACCA
ACTTTCCCGCCAATGGTCCAGTTATGCAGAAGAAGACGCTGAAATGGGAGCCCTCCACTGAGAAAATGTA
TGTGCGTGATGGAGTGCTGACGGGTGATGTAGAGATGGCTTTGTTGCTTGAAGGAAATGCCCATTACCGA
TGTGACTTCAGAACTACTTACAAAGCTAAGGAGAAGGGTGTCAAGTTACCAGGCGCCCACTTTGTGGACC
ACTGCATTGAGATTTTAAGCCATGACAAAGATTACAACAAGGTTAAGCTGTATGAGCATGCTGTTGCTCA
TTCTGGATTGCCTGACAATGCCAGACGATAAGCGGCCGCGACTCTAGATCATAATCAGCCATACCACATT
GAGAAGTTGCAC
