>Addgene plasmid #57551 | mGeos2-VEL-MannII-N-10 | addgene partial sequence | sequence record 105664 | CMV-F 5'-CGCAAATGGGCGGTAGGCGTG-3'
ATCCGCTAGCGCCACCATGAAGTTAAGTCGCCAGTTCACCGTGTTTGGCAGCGCGATCTTCTGCGTCGTA
ATCTTCTCACTCTACCTGATGCTGGACAGGGGTCACTTGGACTACCCTCGGGGCCCGCGCCAGGAGGGCT
CCTTTCCGCAGGGCCAGCTTTCAATATTGCAAGAAAAGATTGACCATTTGGAGCGTTTGCTCGCTGAGAA
CAACGAGATCATCTCAAATATCAGAGACTCAGTCATCAACCTGAGCGAGTCTGTGGAGGACGGCCCGCGG
GGGTCACCAGGCAACGCCAGCCAAGGCTCCATCCACCTCCACTCGCCACAGTTGGCCCTGCAGGCTGACC
CCAGCTCCGGATCGGATCCACCGGTCGCCACCATGAGTGCGATTAAGCCAGACATGAAGATCAAACTCCG
TATGGAAGGCAACGTAAACGGGCACCACTTTGTGATCGACGGAGATGGTACAGGCAAGCCTTTTGAGGGA
AAACAGAGTATGGATCTTGAAGTCAAAGAGGGCGGACCTCTGCCTTTTGCCTTTGATATCCTGACCACTG
CATTCCTGTACGGCAACAGGGTATTCGCCAAATATCCAGACAACATACAAGACTATTTTAAGCAGTCGTT
TCCTAAGGGGTATTCGTGGGAACGAAGCTTGACTTTCGAAGACGGGGGCATTTGCAACGCCAGAAACGAC
ATAACAATGGAAGGGGACACTTTCTATAATAAAGTTCGATTTTATGGTACCAACTTTCCCGCCAATGGTC
CAGTTATGCAGAAGAAGACGCTGAAATGGGAGCCCTCCACTGAGAA
